>Addgene plasmid #216060 | AA149 | addgene full sequence | sequence record 431469 | Addgene NGS Result
TCGCGCGTTTCGGTGATGACGGTGAAAACCTCTGACACATGCAGCTCCCGGAGACGGTCACAGCTTGTCT
GTAAGCGGATGCCGGGAGCAGACAAGCCCGTCAGGGCGCGTCAGCGGGTGTTGGCGGGTGTCGGGGCTGG
CTTAACTATGCGGCATCAGAGCAGATTGTACTGAGAGTGCACCATATGCGGTGTGAAATACCGCACAGAT
GCGTAAGGAGAAAATACCGCATCAGGCGCCATTCGCCATTCAGGCTGCGCAACTGTTGGGAAGGGCGATC
GGTGCGGGCCTCTTCGCTATTACGCCAGCTGGCGAAAGGGGGATGTGCTGCAAGGCGATTAAGTTGGGTA
ACGCCAGGGTTTTCCCAGTCACGACGTTGTAAAACGACGGCCAGAGAATTCGAGCTCGGTACCTCGCGAA
TACATCTAGATGAAGACGGAAGCGGCAGTGGAGAGGGCAGAGGAAGTCTGCTAACATGCGGTGACGTCGA
GGAGAATCCTGGCCCAATGAAAAAGCCTGAACTCACCGCGACGTCTGTCGAGAAGTTTCTGATCGAAAAG
TTCGACAGCGTGTCCGACCTGATGCAGCTCTCGGAGGGCGAAGAATCTCGTGCTTTCAGCTTCGATGTAG
GAGGGCGTGGATATGTCCTGCGGGTAAATAGCTGCGCCGATGGTTTCTACAAAGATCGTTATGTTCATCG
GCACTTTGCATCGGCCGCGCTCCCGATTCCGGAAGTGCTTGACATTGGGGAATTTAGCGAGAGCCTGACC
TATTGCATCTCCCGCCGTGCACAGGGTGTCACGTTGCAAGACCTGCCTGAAACCGAACTGCCCGCTGTTC
TGCAGCCGGTCGCGGAGGCCATGGATGCGATCGCTGCGGCCGATCTTAGCCAGACGAGCGGGTTCGGCCC
ATTCGGACCGCAAGGAATCGGTCAATACACTACGTGGCGTGATTTCATATGCGCGATTGCTGATCCCCAT
GTGTATCACTGGCAAACTGTGATGGACGACACCGTCAGTGCGTCCGTCGCGCAGGCTCTCGATGAGCTGA
TGCTTTGGGCCGAGGACTGCCCCGAAGTCCGGCACCTCGTGCACGCGGATTTCGGCTCCAACAATGTCCT
GACGGACAATGGCCGCATAACAGCGGTCATTGACTGGAGCGAGGCGATGTTCGGGGATTCCCAATACGAG
GTCGCCAACATCTTCTTCTGGAGGCCGTGGTTGGCTTGTATGGAGCAGCAGACGCGCTACTTCGAGCGGA
GGCATCCGGAGCTTGCAGGATCGCCGCGGCTCCGGGCGTATATGCTCCGCATTGGTCTTGACCAACTCTA
TCAGAGCTTGGTTGACGGCAATTTCGATGATGCAGCTTGGGCGCAGGGTCGATGCGACGCAATCGTCCGA
TCCGGAGCCGGGACTGTCGGGCGTACACAAATCGCCCGCAGAAGCGCGGCCGTCTGGACCGATGGCTGTG
TAGAAGTACTCGCCGATAGTGGAAACCGACGCCCCAGCACTCGTCCGAGGGCAAAGGAATAAATTCCAGT
CTTCGGAACCAAATCGGATCCCGGGCCCGTCGACTGCAGAGGCCTGCATGCAAGCTTGGTGTAATCATGG
TCATAGCTGTTTCCTGTGTGAAATTGTTATCCGCTCACAATTCCACACAACATACGAGCCGGAAGCATAA
AGTGTAAAGCCTGGGGTGCCTAATGAGTGAGCTAACTCACATTAATTGCGTTGCGCTCACTGCCCGCTTT
CCAGTCGGGAAACCTGTCGTGCCAGCTGCATTAATGAATCGGCCAACGCGCGGGGAGAGGCGGTTTGCGT
ATTGGGCGCTCTTCCGCTTCCTCGCTCACTGACTCGCTGCGCTCGGTCGTTCGGCTGCGGCGAGCGGTAT
CAGCTCACTCAAAGGCGGTAATACGGTTATCCACAGAATCAGGGGATAACGCAGGAAAGAACATGTGAGC
AAAAGGCCAGCAAAAGGCCAGGAACCGTAAAAAGGCCGCGTTGCTGGCGTTTTTCCATAGGCTCCGCCCC
CCTGACGAGCATCACAAAAATCGACGCTCAAGTCAGAGGTGGCGAAACCCGACAGGACTATAAAGATACC
AGGCGTTTCCCCCTGGAAGCTCCCTCGTGCGCTCTCCTGTTCCGACCCTGCCGCTTACCGGATACCTGTC
CGCCTTTCTCCCTTCGGGAAGCGTGGCGCTTTCTCATAGCTCACGCTGTAGGTATCTCAGTTCGGTGTAG
GTCGTTCGCTCCAAGCTGGGCTGTGTGCACGAACCCCCCGTTCAGCCCGACCGCTGCGCCTTATCCGGTA
ACTATCGTCTTGAGTCCAACCCGGTAAGACACGACTTATCGCCACTGGCAGCAGCCACTGGTAACAGGAT
TAGCAGAGCGAGGTATGTAGGCGGTGCTACAGAGTTCTTGAAGTGGTGGCCTAACTACGGCTACACTAGA
AGAACAGTATTTGGTATCTGCGCTCTGCTGAAGCCAGTTACCTTCGGAAAAAGAGTTGGTAGCTCTTGAT
CCGGCAAACAAACCACCGCTGGTAGCGGTGGTTTTTTTGTTTGCAAGCAGCAGATTACGCGCAGAAAAAA
AGGATCTCAAGAAGATCCTTTGATCTTTTCTACGGGGTCTGACGCTCAGTGGAACGAAAACTCACGTTAA
GGGATTTTGGTCATGAGATTATCAAAAAGGATCTTCACCTAGATCCTTTTAAATTAAAAATGAAGTTTTA
AATCAAGCCCAATCTGAATAATGTTACAACCAATTAACCAATTCTGATTAGAAAAACTCATCGAGCATCA
AATGAAACTGCAATTTATTCATATCAGGATTATCAATACCATATTTTTGAAAAAGCCGTTTCTGTAATGA
AGGAGAAAACTCACCGAGGCAGTTCCATAGGATGGCAAGATCCTGGTATCGGTCTGCGATTCCGACTCGT
CCAACATCAATACAACCTATTAATTTCCCCTCGTCAAAAATAAGGTTATCAAGTGAGAAATCACCATGAG
TGACGACTGAATCCGGTGAGAATGGCAAAAGTTTATGCATTTCTTTCCAGACTTGTTCAACAGGCCAGCC
ATTACGCTCGTCATCAAAATCACTCGCATCAACCAAACCGTTATTCATTCGTGATTGCGCCTGAGCGAGA
CGAAATACGCGATCGCTGTTAAAAGGACAATTACAAACAGGAATCGAATGCAACCGGCGCAGGAACACTG
CCAGCGCATCAACAATATTTTCACCTGAATCAGGATATTCTTCTAATACCTGGAATGCTGTTTTTCCGGG
GATCGCAGTGGTGAGTAACCATGCATCATCAGGAGTACGGATAAAATGCTTGATGGTCGGAAGAGGCATA
AATTCCGTCAGCCAGTTTAGTCTGACCATCTCATCTGTAACATCATTGGCAACGCTACCTTTGCCATGTT
TCAGAAACAACTCTGGCGCATCGGGCTTCCCATACAAGCGATAGATTGTCGCACCTGATTGCCCGACATT
ATCGCGAGCCCATTTATACCCATATAAATCAGCATCCATGTTGGAATTTAATCGCGGCCTCGACGTTTCC
CGTTGAATATGGCTCATAACACCCCTTGTATTACTGTTTATGTAAGCAGACAGTTTTATTGTTCATGATG
ATATATTTTTATCTTGTGCAATGTAACATCAGAGATTTTGAGACACGGGCCAGAGCTGCA
Features (pLannotate 1.2.2; 10 found; start..end, strand, type, name):
    137..236     +  misc_feature   bom (fragment): basis of mobility region from pBR322
    242..399     -  CDS            lacZα (fragment): LacZα fragment of β-galactosidase; lacZ fragment
    507..1531    +  CDS            HygR (fragment): aminoglycoside phosphotransferase from E. coli; aph(4)-Ia; confers resistance to hygromycin
   1634..1650    -  protein_bind   lac operator: The lac repressor binds to the lac operator to inhibit transcription in E. coli. This inhibition can be relieved by adding lactose or isopropyl-β-D-thiogalactopyranoside (IPTG). lac repressor encoded by lacI
   1658..1688    -  promoter       lac promoter: promoter for the E. coli lac operon
   1703..1724    -  protein_bind   CAP binding site: CAP binding activates transcription in the presence of cAMP. E. coli catabolite activator protein
   1737..1829    -  CDS            lacI (fragment): lac repressor; lacI; The lac repressor binds to the lac operator to inhibit transcription in E. coli. This inhibition can be relieved by adding lactose or isopropyl-β-D-thiogalactopyranoside (IPTG).
   2012..2600    -  rep_origin     ori: high-copy-number ColE1/pMB1/pBR322/pUC origin of replication
   2778..3587    -  CDS            KanR: aminoglycoside phosphotransferase; aph(3')-Ia; confers resistance to kanamycin in bacteria or G418 (Geneticin®) in eukaryotes
   3694..35      +  CDS            rop (fragment) (across the origin): Rop protein, which maintains plasmids at low copy number; rop
