[The description below was written by a language model from this plasmid's Addgene catalogue record and pLannotate feature annotations shown in this document.]
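Description:
AA149 is a fragment (module) plasmid from the Fragmid modular vector assembly toolkit, built on the pUC57-Kan cloning backbone and about 3.7 kb in size. It is not an expression vector in its own right; it stores a single building block that is meant to be combined with other Fragmid fragments into a complete destination vector. The plasmid is propagated in E. coli using the high-copy ColE1/pUC-type origin and is selected with kanamycin through the KanR (aph(3')-Ia) gene. The remaining annotated features are backbone remnants typical of pUC-derived vectors: a lac promoter with its operator and CAP binding site, a partial lacZα, and short fragments of lacI, rop and the bom region.

The insert occupies the "2A Selection" position of the system and consists of a T2A peptide sequence, a hygromycin resistance coding sequence (HygroR, the aph(4)-Ia phosphotransferase) and a stop codon. The feature table annotates the HygR coding sequence as a fragment of roughly 1 kb, consistent with a marker designed to be fused in frame rather than to stand alone; the T2A element is listed in the catalogue entry but was not picked up by the automated annotation. No promoter for the cassette is recorded in this plasmid. In an assembled vector, the T2A sequence would cause ribosomal skipping, so that the hygromycin marker is co-translated from the same transcript as an upstream open reading frame supplied by another module and released as a separate protein, while the stop codon closes the reading frame. The toolkit is described as enabling rapid assembly and assessment of CRISPR technology vectors, with this module supplying hygromycin selection of cells that carry them. The record does not state the assembly method or the flanking cloning sites.
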