Addgene plasmid #216060: AA149
Purpose: Fragmid fragment: (2A Selection) Hygromycin resistance
Depositing lab: John Doench. Depositing organization: Broad Institute. Publication: Modular vector assembly enables rapid assessment of emerging CRISPR technologies. McGee AV, Liu YV, Griffith AL, Szegletes ZM, Wen B, Kraus C, Miller NW, Steger RJ, Escude Velasco B, Bosch JA, Zirin JD, Viswanatha R, Sontheimer EJ, Goodale A, Greene MA, Green TM, Doench JG. Cell Genom. 2024 Mar 13;4(3):100519. doi: 10.1016/j.xgen.2024.100519. PubMed 38484704.
Backbone
  Vector backbone: pUC57-Kan
  Vector type: Fragment
Growth in bacteria
  Bacterial resistance: Kanamycin, 50 μg/mL
  Growth temperature: 37°C
  Growth strain: DH5alpha
  Copy number: Unknown
Gene/Insert
  Gene/Insert name: T2A_v1.3; HygroR_v1.1; Stop
  Species: Other
  Cloning method: Unknown
Resource information
  A portion of this plasmid was derived from a plasmid made by: Genscript ID: U7349GH030-6
Terms and licenses: Academic/Nonprofit Terms; Industry Terms: Not Available to Industry
Depositor comments: Please visit https://www.biorxiv.org/content/10.1101/2023.10.25.564061v1 for bioRxiv preprint.
How to cite: AA149 was a gift from John Doench (Addgene plasmid # 216060 ; http://n2t.net/addgene:216060 ; RRID:Addgene_216060)
